>Addgene plasmid #240383 | pAAVS-sA-NeoR | addgene full sequence | sequence record 477100 | Addgene NGS Result
TGCTTTCTCTGACCAGCATTCTCTCCCCTGGGCCTGTGCCGCTTTCTGTCTGCAGCTTGTGGCCTGGGTC
ACCTCTACGGCTGGCCCAGATCCTTCCCTGCCGCCTCCTTCAGGTTCCGTCTTCCTCCACTCCCTCTTCC
CCTTGCTCTCTGCTGTGTTGCTGCCCAAGGATGCTCTTTCCGGAGCACTTCCTTCTCGGCGCTGCACCAC
GTGATGTCCTCTGAGCGGATCCTCCCCGTGTCTGGGTCCTCTCCGGGCATCTCTCCTCCCTCACCCAACC
CCATGCCGTCTTCACTCGCTGGGTTCCCTTTTCCTTCTCCTTCTGGGGCCTGTGCCATCTCTCGTTTCTT
AGGATGGCCTTCTCCGACGGATGTCTCCCTTGCGTCCCGCCTCCCCTTCTTGTAGGCCTGCATCATCACC
GTTTTTCTGGACAACCCCAAAGTACCCCGTCTCCCTGGCTTTAGCCACCTCTCCATCCTCTTGCTTTCTT
TGCCTGGACACCCCGTTCTCCTGTGGATTCGGGTCACCTCTCACTCCTTTCATTTGGGCAGCTCCCCTAC
CCCCCTTACCTCTCTAGTCTGTGCTAGCTCTTCCAGCCCCCTGTCATGGCATCTTCCAGGGGTCCGAGAG
CTCAGCTAGTCTTCTTCCTCCAACCCGGGCCCCTATGTCCACTTCAGGACAGCATGTTTGCTGCCTCCAG
GGATCCTGTGTCCCCGAGCTGGGACCACCTTATATTCCCAGGGCCGGTTAATGTGGCTCTGGTTCTGGGT
ACTTTTATCTGTCCCCTCCACCCCACAGTGGGGCAAGCTTCTGACCTCTTCTCTTCCTCCCACAGGGCCT
CGAGAGATCTGGCAGCGGAGAGGGCAGAGGAAGTCTTCTAACATGCGGTGACGTGGAGGAGAATCCCGGC
CCTAGGCTCGAGACGCGTATGGGATCGGCCATTGAACAAGATGGATTGCACGCAGGTTCTCCGGCCGCTT
GGGTGGAGAGGCTATTCGGCTATGACTGGGCACAACAGACAATCGGCTGCTCTGATGCCGCCGTGTTCCG
GCTGTCAGCGCAGGGGCGCCCGGTTCTTTTTGTCAAGACCGACCTGTCCGGTGCCCTGAATGAACTGCAG
GACGAGGCAGCGCGGCTATCGTGGCTGGCCACGACGGGCGTTCCTTGCGCAGCTGTGCTCGACGTTGTCA
CTGAAGCGGGAAGGGACTGGCTGCTATTGGGCGAAGTGCCGGGGCAGGATCTCCTGTCATCTCACCTTGC
TCCTGCCGAGAAAGTATCCATCATGGCTGATGCAATGCGGCGGCTGCATACGCTTGATCCGGCTACCTGC
CCATTCGACCACCAAGCGAAACATCGCATCGAGCGAGCACGTACTCGGATGGAAGCCGGTCTTGTCGATC
AGGATGATCTGGACGAAGAGCATCAGGGGCTCGCGCCAGCCGAACTGTTCGCCAGGCTCAAGGCGCGCAT
GCCCGACGGCGAGGATCTCGTCGTGACCCATGGCGATGCCTGCTTGCCGAATATCATGGTGGAAAATGGC
CGCTTTTCTGGATTCATCGACTGTGGCCGGCTGGGTGTGGCGGACCGCTATCAGGACATAGCGTTGGCTA
CCCGTGATATTGCTGAAGAGCTTGGCGGCGAATGGGCTGACCGCTTCCTCGTGCTTTACGGTATCGCCGC
TCCCGATTCGCAGCGCATCGCCTTCTATCGCCTTCTTGACGAGTTCTTCTGAGGGGATCCGCTGTAAGTC
TGCAGAAATTGATGATCTATTAAACAATAAAGATGTCCACTAAAATGGAAGTTTTTCCTGTCATACTTTG
TTAAGAAGGGTGAGAACAGAGTACCTACATTTTGAATGGAAGGATTGGAGCTACGGGGGTGGGGGTGGGG
TGGGATTAGATAAATGCCTGCTCTTTACTGAAGGCTCTTTACTATTGCTTTATGATAATGTTTCATAGTT
GGATATCATAATTTAAACAAGCAAAACCAAATTAAGGGCCAGCTCATTCCTCCCACTCATGATCTATAGA
TCTATAGATCTCTCGTGGGATCATTGTTTTTCTCTTGATTCCCACTTTGTGGTTCTAAGTACTGTGGTTT
CCAAATGTGTCAGTTTCATAGCCTGAAGAACGAGATCAGCAGCCTCTGTTCCACATACACTTCATTCTCA
GTATTGTTTTGCCAAGTTCTAATTCCATCAGAAGCTGGGAGCTCCACCGCGGTGGCGGCCGCTCTAGAAC
GAGCTTTACTAGGGACAGGATTGGTGACAGAAAAGCCCCATCCTTAGGCCTCCTCCTTCCTAGTCTCCTG
ATATTGGGTCTAACCCCCACCTCCTGTTAGGCAGATTCCTTATCTGGTGACACACCCCCATTTCCTGGAG
CCATCTCTCTCCTTGCCAGAACCTCTAAGGTTTGCTTACGATGGAGCCAGAGAGGATCCTGGGAGGGAGA
GCTTGGCAGGGGGTGGGAGGGAAGGGGGGGATGCGTGACCTGCCCGGTTCTCAGTGGCCACCCTGCGCTA
CCCTCTCCCAGAACCTGAGCTGCTCTGACGCGGCTGTCTGGTGCGTTTCACTGATCCTGGTGCTGCAGCT
TCCTTACACTTCCCAAGAGGAGAAGCAGTTTGGAAAAACAAAATCAGAATAAGTTGGTCCTGAGTTCTAA
CTTTGGCTCTTCACCTTTCTAGTCCCCAATTTATATTGTTCCTCCGTGCGTCAGTTTTACCTGTGAGATA
AGGCCAGTAGCCAGCCCCGTCCTGGCAGGGCTGTGGTGAGGAGGGGGGTGTCCGTGTGGAAAACTCCCTT
TGTGAGAATGGTGCGTCCTAGGTGTTCACCAGGTCGTGGCCGCCTCTACTCCCTTTCTCTTTCTCCATCC
TTCTTTCCTTAAAGAGTCCCCAGTGCTATCTGGGACATATTCCTCCGCCCAGAGCAGGGTCCCGCTTCCC
TAAGGCCCTGCTCTGGGCTTCTGGGTTTGAGTCCTTGGCAAGCCCAGGAGAGGCGCTCAGGCTTCCCTGT
CCCCCTTCCTCGTCCACCATCTCATGCCCCTGGCTCTCCTGCCCCTTCCCTACAGGGGTTCCTGGCTCTG
CTCTAAGGGCGAATTCGCGGCCGCTAAATTCAATTCGCCCTATAGTGAGTCGTATTACAATTCACTGGCC
GTCGTTTTACAACGTCGTGACTGGGAAAACCCTGGCGTTACCCAACTTAATCGCCTTGCAGCACATCCCC
CTTTCGCCAGCTGGCGTAATAGCGAAGAGGCCCGCACCGATCGCCCTTCCCAACAGTTGCGCAGCCTATA
CGTACGGCAGTTTAAGGTTTACACCTATAAAAGAGAGAGCCGTTATCGTCTGTTTGTGGATGTACAGAGT
GATATTATTGACACGCCGGGGCGACGGATGGTGATCCCCCTGGCCAGTGCACGTCTGCTGTCAGATAAAG
TCTCCCGTGAACTTTACCCGGTGGTGCATATCGGGGATGAAAGCTGGCGCATGATGACCACCGATATGGC
CAGTGTGCCGGTCTCCGTTATCGGGGAAGAAGTGGCTGATCTCAGCCACCGCGAAAATGACATCAAAAAC
GCCATTAACCTGATGTTCTGGGGAATATAAATGTCAGGCATGAGATTATCAAAAAGGATCTTCACCTAGA
TCCTTTTCACGTAGAAAGCCAGTCCGCAGAAACGGTGCTGACCCCGGATGAATGTCAGCTACTGGGCTAT
CTGGACAAGGGAAAACGCAAGCGCAAAGAGAAAGCAGGTAGCTTGCAGTGGGCTTACATGGCGATAGCTA
GACTGGGCGGTTTTATGGACAGCAAGCGAACCGGAATTGCCAGCTGGGGCGCCCTCTGGTAAGGTTGGGA
AGCCCTGCAAAGTAAACTGGATGGCTTTCTTGCCGCCAAGGATCTGATGGCGCAGGGGATCAAGCTCTGA
TCAAGAGACAGGATGAGGATCGTTTCGCATCTTACAATTTCCTGATGCGGTATTTTCTCCTTACGCATCT
GTGCGGTATTTCACACCGCATCAGGTGGCACTTTTCGGGGAAATGTGCGCGGAACCCCTATTTGTTTATT
TTTCTAAATACATTCAAATATGTATCCGCTCATGAGATTATCAAAAAGGATCTTCACCTAGATCCTTTTA
AATTAAAAATGAAGTTTTAAATCAATCTAAAGTATATATGAGTAAACTTGGTCTGACAGTTACCAATGCT
TAATCAGTGAGGCACCTATCTCAGCGATCTGTCTATTTCGTTCATCCATAGTTGCCTGACTCCCCGTCGT
GTAGATAACTACGATACGGGAGGGCTTACCATCTGGCCCCAGTGCTGCAATGATACCGCGAGACCCACGC
TCACCGGCTCCAGATTTATCAGCAATAAACCAGCCAGCCGGAAGGGCCGAGCGCAGAAGTGGTCCTGCAA
CTTTATCCGCCTCCATCCAGTCTATTAATTGTTGCCGGGAAGCTAGAGTAAGTAGTTCGCCAGTTAATAG
TTTGCGCAACGTTGTTGCCATTGCTACAGGCATCGTGGTGTCACGCTCGTCGTTTGGTATGGCTTCATTC
AGCTCCGGTTCCCAACGATCAAGGCGAGTTACATGATCCCCCATGTTGTGCAAAAAAGCGGTTAGCTCCT
TCGGTCCTCCGATCGTTGTCAGAAGTAAGTTGGCCGCAGTGTTATCACTCATGGTTATGGCAGCACTGCA
TAATTCTCTTACTGTCATGCCATCCGTAAGATGCTTTTCTGTGACTGGTGAATACTCAACCAAGTCATTC
TGAGAATAGTGTATGCGGCGACCGAGTTGCTCTTGCCCGGCGTCAATACGGGATAATACCGCGCCACATA
GCAGAACTTTAAAAGTGCTCATCATTGGAAAACGTTCTTCGGGGCGAAAACTCTCAAGGATCTTACCGCT
GTTGAGATCCAGTTCGATGTAACCCACTCGTGCACCCAACTGATCTTCAGCATCTTTTACTTTCACCAGC
GTTTCTGGGTGAGCAAAAACAGGAAGGCAAAATGCCGCAAAAAAGGGAATAAGGGCGACACGGAAATGTT
GAATACTCATACTCTTCCTTTTTCAATATTATTGAAGCATTTATCAGGGTTATTGTCTCATGACCAAAAT
CCCTTAACGTGAGTTTTCGTTCCACTGAGCGTCAGACCCCGTAGAAAAGATCAAAGGATCTTCTTGAGAT
CCTTTTTTTCTGCGCGTAATCTGCTGCTTGCAAACAAAAAAACCACCGCTACCAGCGGTGGTTTGTTTGC
CGGATCAAGAGCTACCAACTCTTTTTCCGAAGGTAACTGGCTTCAGCAGAGCGCAGATACCAAATACTGT
TCTTCTAGTGTAGCCGTAGTTAGGCCACCACTTCAAGAACTCTGTAGCACCGCCTACATACCTCGCTCTG
CTAATCCTGTTACCAGTGGCTGCTGCCAGTGGCGATAAGTCGTGTCTTACCGGGTTGGACTCAAGACGAT
AGTTACCGGATAAGGCGCAGCGGTCGGGCTGAACGGGGGGTTCGTGCACACAGCCCAGCTTGGAGCGAAC
GACCTACACCGAACTGAGATACCTACAGCGTGAGCTATGAGAAAGCGCCACGCTTCCCGAAGGGAGAAAG
GCGGACAGGTATCCGGTAAGCGGCAGGGTCGGAACAGGAGAGCGCACGAGGGAGCTTCCAGGGGGAAACG
CCTGGTATCTTTATAGTCCTGTCGGGTTTCGCCACCTCTGACTTGAGCGTCGATTTTTGTGATGCTCGTC
AGGGGGGCGGAGCCTATGGAAAAACGCCAGCAACGCGGCCTTTTTACGGTTCCTGGCCTTTTGCTGGCCT
TTTGCTCACATGTTCTTTCCTGCGTTATCCCCTGATTCTGTGGATAACCGTATTACCGCCTTTGAGTGAG
CTGATACCGCTCGCCGCAGCCGAACGACCGAGCGCAGCGAGTCAGTGAGCGAGGAAGCGGAAGAGCGCCC
AATACGCAAACCGCCTCTCCCCGCGCGTTGGCCGATTCATTAATGCAGCTGGCACGACAGGTTTCCCGAC
TGGAAAGCGGGCAGTGAGCGCAACGCAATTAATGTGAGTTAGCTCACTCATTAGGCACCCCAGGCTTTAC
ACTTTATGCTTCCGGCTCGTATGTTGTGTGGAATTGTGAGCGGATAACAATTTCACACAGGAAACAGCTA
TGACCATGATTACGCCAAGCTCAGAATTAACCCTCACTAAAGGGACTAGTCCTGCAGGTTTAAACGAATT
CGCCCTT
Features (pLannotate 1.2.2; 20 found; start..end, strand, type, name):
      1..804     +  misc_feature   HA-L: left homology arm from the adeno-associated virus integration site (AAVS1) within intron 1 of the human PPP1R12C gene
    811..836     +  misc_feature   SA: splice acceptor site
    929..1732    +  CDS            NeoR/KanR: aminoglycoside phosphotransferase from Tn5; aph(3')-II (or nptII); confers resistance to neomycin, kanamycin, and G418 (Geneticin®)
   1742..2203    +  polyA_signal   PGK poly(A) signal: mouse phosphoglycerate kinase 1 polyadenylation signal
   2209..2240    +  misc_feature   MCS (fragment): pBluescript multiple cloning site
   2248..3084    +  misc_feature   HA-R: right homology arm from the adeno-associated virus integration site (AAVS1) within intron 1 of the human PPP1R12C gene
   3119..3137    -  promoter       T7 promoter: promoter for bacteriophage T7 RNA polymerase
   3140..3287    +  CDS            lacZα (fragment): LacZα fragment of β-galactosidase; lacZ fragment
   3297..3600    +  CDS            ccdB (fragment): CcdB, a bacterial toxin that poisons DNA gyrase; ccdB; Plasmids containing the ccdB gene cannot be propagated in standard E. coli strains.
   3648..3917    +  CDS            tnpA (fragment): TN5P_ECOLX - Also known as tnp. Experimental evidence at protein level: Swiss-Prot protein existence level 1. Mediates transposition of transposon Tn5 by a 'cut and paste' mechanism. First, the monomeric transposase binds the 19 bp inverted DNA repeats flanking the transposon. Then, dimerization of the DNA- bound transposase creates a synaptic DNA complex. After nicking of the first DNA strand, excision of the transposon proceeds through a series of intermediates. The transposase then mediates the insertion of the transposon at a new site by strand transfer. The activity of the wild- type tran
   3961..4011    -  misc_feature   bom (fragment): basis of mobility region from pBR322
   4038..4097    +  promoter       AmpR promoter (fragment): bla
   4190..5050    -  CDS            AmpR: β-lactamase; bla; confers resistance to ampicillin, carbenicillin, and related antibiotics
   5051..5103    -  promoter       AmpR promoter (fragment): bla
   5174..5762    +  rep_origin     ori: high-copy-number ColE1/pMB1/pBR322/pUC origin of replication
   5945..6037    +  CDS            lacI (fragment): lac repressor; lacI; The lac repressor binds to the lac operator to inhibit transcription in E. coli. This inhibition can be relieved by adding lactose or isopropyl-β-D-thiogalactopyranoside (IPTG).
   6050..6071    +  protein_bind   CAP binding site: CAP binding activates transcription in the presence of cAMP. E. coli catabolite activator protein
   6086..6116    +  promoter       lac promoter: promoter for the E. coli lac operon
   6124..6140    +  protein_bind   lac operator: The lac repressor binds to the lac operator to inhibit transcription in E. coli. This inhibition can be relieved by adding lactose or isopropyl-β-D-thiogalactopyranoside (IPTG). lac repressor encoded by lacI
   6185..6203    +  promoter       T3 promoter: promoter for bacteriophage T3 RNA polymerase
