[The description below was written by a language model from this plasmid's Addgene catalogue record and pLannotate feature annotations shown in this document.]
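Description:
pAAVS-sA-NeoR is a 6.2 kb homology-directed repair donor plasmid for placing a promoterless neomycin resistance cassette into the human AAVS1 safe harbor locus, which lies in the first intron of PPP1R12C. The record does not name a backbone or vector type. The annotated features point to a standard high-copy E. coli cloning plasmid, with a ColE1/pUC-type origin, an ampicillin resistance gene (β-lactamase), lac promoter/operator elements, and flanking T3 and T7 promoters. Outside the homology arms the annotation also shows lacZα and ccdB fragments plus small remnants of Tn5 transposase, bom and lacI. The ccdB sequence probably explains why the plasmid is listed as propagated in a ccdB-tolerant strain, although the record does not say whether the toxin is functional.

The payload sits between a left and a right AAVS1 homology arm of roughly 800 bp each. It consists of a splice acceptor site, the 804 bp NeoR/KanR coding sequence (Tn5 aminoglycoside phosphotransferase), a mouse PGK polyadenylation signal, and a short multiple cloning site remnant. The cassette has no promoter of its own. According to the depositor, the target site is cleaved with Cas9 and a guide RNA, and homologous recombination then inserts the cassette into the intron. The splice acceptor captures the endogenous PPP1R12C transcript so that NeoR is expressed from the PPP1R12C promoter. This gene-trap design means G418 resistance should arise mainly from correctly targeted integration rather than random insertion. The plasmid is used for G418 selection of cells edited at AAVS1.
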