Addgene plasmid #240383: pAAVS-sA-NeoR
Purpose: For insertion into AAV Safe Harbor site, provides G418 resistance
Depositing lab: Ronald Hart. Depositing organization: Rutgers, The State University of New Jersey.
Backbone
  Vector backbone: NA
  Vector type: Unspecified
  Selectable markers: Neomycin (select with G418)
Growth in bacteria
  Bacterial resistance: Ampicillin, 100 μg/mL
  Growth temperature: 37°C
  Growth strain: ccdB Survival
  Copy number: Unknown
Gene/Insert
  Gene/Insert name: NeoR
  Insert size (bp): 804
  Entrez Gene: neoR (a.k.a. pSH111_227_223)
  Promoter: None. Driven by PPP1R12C promoter after homologous recombination
  Cloning method: Gibson Cloning
  Sequencing primers: 5′ ccggttaatgtggctctggt
Terms and licenses: Academic/Nonprofit Terms; Industry Terms: Not Available to Industry
Depositor comments: This plasmid can be inserted into the AAV Safe Harbor site in the first intron of PPP1R12C by cleavage with cas9-gRNA. Following homologous recombination, the splice acceptor allows expression of the NeoR gene from the PPP1R12C promoter, making the cell resistant to G418.
How to cite: pAAVS-sA-NeoR was a gift from Ronald Hart (Addgene plasmid # 240383 ; http://n2t.net/addgene:240383 ; RRID:Addgene_240383)
